>Addgene plasmid #145271 | pHR-HOXD13(-7A)-IDR-mCherry-CRY2-NLS | addgene full sequence | sequence record 311775 | Addgene NGS Result
GTAACGCCATTTTGCAAGGCATGGAAAAATACCAAACCAAGAATAGAGAAGTTCAGATCAAGGGCGGGTA
CATGAAAATAGCTAACGTTGGGCCAAACAGGATATCTGCGGTGAGCAGTTTCGGCCCCGGCCCGGGGCCA
AGAACAGATGGTCACCGCAGTTTCGGCCCCGGCCCGAGGCCAAGAACAGATGGTCCCCAGATATGGCCCA
ACCCTCAGCAGTTTCTTAAGACCCATCAGATGTTTCCAGGCTCCCCCAAGGACCTGAAATGACCCTGCGC
CTTATTTGAATTAACCAATCAGCCTGCTTCTCGCTTCTGTTCGCGCGCTTCTGCTTCCCGAGCTCTATAA
AAGAGCTCACAACCCCTCACTCGGCGCGCCAGTCCTCCGACAGACTGAGTCGCCCGGGGGGGATCTGGAG
CTCTCGAGAATTCTCACGCGTCAAGTGGAGCAAGGCAGGTGGACAGTGGATCCGGAGCTACCATGTCCCG
AGCCGGTAGCTGGGACATGGACGGCCTGCGAGCGGACGGAGGCGGAGCTGGAGGAGCTCCCGCATCAAGT
AGTAGCTCAAGTGTGGCCGCTGCCGCGGCTAGCGGACAATGTAGGGGGTTTTTGTCAGCGCCTGTCTTTG
CGGGCACACATTCCGGGAGGGCCGCTGCTGCGGCTGCTGCTGCTAGTGGATTTGCCTATCCTGGGACGAG
TGAGCGCACTGGTTCATCATCCTCATCTTCATCCAGTGCGGTAGTCGCCGCTCGGCCAGAAGCACCACCT
GCAAAAGAGTGTCCGGCCCCGACGCCAGCTGCAGCAGCAGCGGCACCGCCTTCAGCTCCTGCGGGTACCG
GAGGCGGGATGGTTTCCAAAGGAGAGGAGGATAATATGGCTATAATTAAAGAGTTTATGCGGTTCAAGGT
GCATATGGAGGGATCTGTGAACGGTCACGAGTTCGAAATCGAGGGCGAAGGCGAGGGGCGACCCTATGAA
GGGACACAGACGGCCAAACTGAAGGTGACCAAGGGTGGCCCCCTGCCTTTCGCCTGGGACATCCTGTCAC
CCCAGTTTATGTACGGCTCTAAGGCTTACGTTAAGCACCCTGCCGATATTCCGGACTACTTGAAACTGAG
CTTCCCTGAAGGGTTCAAGTGGGAACGGGTAATGAATTTTGAGGATGGCGGTGTAGTCACAGTTACCCAG
GACAGCTCTCTTCAGGACGGAGAATTTATCTATAAGGTTAAACTTCGGGGCACTAACTTCCCATCAGACG
GCCCCGTGATGCAGAAGAAAACTATGGGCTGGGAAGCCAGCTCAGAACGCATGTATCCCGAGGACGGAGC
ACTGAAGGGAGAAATCAAGCAGCGACTCAAGCTGAAGGATGGGGGACATTATGATGCTGAGGTCAAAACC
ACCTATAAGGCCAAGAAACCCGTTCAGCTTCCTGGGGCATACAACGTGAATATCAAACTGGATATTACAT
CCCATAACGAAGACTATACCATCGTGGAACAGTACGAGCGGGCCGAGGGCAGACATAGCACAGGGGGCAT
GGATGAATTGTACAAGGCGGCCACGCGTATGAAGATGGACAAAAAGACTATAGTTTGGTTTAGAAGAGAC
CTAAGGATTGAGGATAATCCTGCATTAGCAGCAGCTGCTCACGAAGGATCTGTTTTTCCTGTCTTCATTT
GGTGTCCTGAAGAAGAAGGACAGTTTTATCCTGGAAGAGCTTCAAGATGGTGGATGAAACAATCACTTGC
TCACTTATCTCAATCCTTGAAGGCTCTTGGATCTGACCTCACTTTAATCAAAACCCACAACACGATTTCA
GCGATCTTGGATTGTATCCGCGTTACCGGTGCTACAAAAGTCGTCTTTAACCACCTCTATGATCCTGTTT
CGTTAGTTCGGGACCATACCGTAAAGGAGAAGCTGGTGGAACGTGGGATCTCTGTGCAAAGCTACAATGG
AGATCTATTGTATGAACCGTGGGAGATATACTGCGAAAAGGGCAAACCTTTTACGAGTTTCAATTCTTAC
TGGAAGAAATGCTTAGATATGTCGATTGAATCCGTTATGCTTCCTCCTCCTTGGCGGTTGATGCCAATAA
CTGCAGCGGCTGAAGCGATTTGGGCGTGTTCGATTGAAGAACTAGGGCTGGAGAATGAGGCCGAGAAACC
GAGCAATGCGTTGTTAACTAGAGCTTGGTCTCCAGGATGGAGCAATGCTGATAAGTTACTAAATGAGTTC
ATCGAGAAGCAGTTGATAGATTATGCAAAGAACAGCAAGAAAGTTGTTGGGAATTCTACTTCACTACTTT
CTCCGTATCTCCATTTCGGGGAAATAAGCGTCAGACACGTTTTCCAGTGTGCCCGGATGAAACAAATTAT
ATGGGCAAGAGATAAGAACAGTGAAGGAGAAGAAAGTGCAGATCTTTTTCTTAGGGGAATCGGTTTAAGA
GAGTATTCTCGGTATATATGTTTCAACTTCCCGTTTACTCACGAGCAATCGTTGTTGAGTCATCTTCGGT
TTTTCCCTTGGGATGCTGATGTTGATAAGTTCAAGGCCTGGAGACAAGGCAGGACCGGTTATCCGTTGGT
GGATGCCGGAATGAGAGAGCTTTGGGCTACCGGATGGATGCATAACAGAATAAGAGTGATTGTTTCAAGC
TTTGCTGTGAAGTTTCTTCTCCTTCCATGGAAATGGGGAATGAAGTATTTCTGGGATACACTTTTGGATG
CTGATTTGGAATGTGACATCCTTGGCTGGCAGTATATCTCTGGGAGTATCCCCGATGGCCACGAGCTTGA
TCGCTTGGACAATCCCGCGTTACAAGGCGCCAAATATGACCCAGAAGGTGAGTACATAAGGCAATGGCTT
CCCGAGCTTGCGAGATTGCCAACTGAATGGATCCATCATCCATGGGACGCTCCTTTAACCGTACTCAAAG
CTTCTGGTGTGGAACTCGGAACAAACTATGCGAAACCCATTGTAGACATCGACACAGCTCGTGAGCTACT
AGCTAAAGCTATTTCAAGAACCCGTGAAGCACAGATCATGATCGGAGCAGCAGCCCGGGATCCACCGGTC
GCCACCGGTTCAGGGAGCGGATCCGGCTCAGGGAGTGCGGCCGGAACTCCCACCTGCAACATGCGTGACG
GAGGCGGTCCAAAAAAGAAGAGAAAGGTATGACTGAGGCCGCGACTCTAGAGTCGACCTGCAGGCATGCA
AGCTTGATATCAAGCTTATCGATAATCAACCTCTGGATTACAAAATTTGTGAAAGATTGACTGGTATTCT
TAACTATGTTGCTCCTTTTACGCTATGTGGATACGCTGCTTTAATGCCTTTGTATCATGCTATTGCTTCC
CGTATGGCTTTCATTTTCTCCTCCTTGTATAAATCCTGGTTGCTGTCTCTTTATGAGGAGTTGTGGCCCG
TTGTCAGGCAACGTGGCGTGGTGTGCACTGTGTTTGCTGACGCAACCCCCACTGGTTGGGGCATTGCCAC
CACCTGTCAGCTCCTTTCCGGGACTTTCGCTTTCCCCCTCCCTATTGCCACGGCGGAACTCATCGCCGCC
TGCCTTGCCCGCTGCTGGACAGGGGCTCGGCTGTTGGGCACTGACAATTCCGTGGTGTTGTCGGGGAAAT
CATCGTCCTTTCCTTGGCTGCTCGCCTGTGTTGCCACCTGGATTCTGCGCGGGACGTCCTTCTGCTACGT
CCCTTCGGCCCTCAATCCAGCGGACCTTCCTTCCCGCGGCCTGCTGCCGGCTCTGCGGCCTCTTCCGCGT
CTTCGCCTTCGCCCTCAGACGAGTCGGATCTCCCTTTGGGCCGCCTCCCCGCATCGATACCGTCGACCTC
GAGGGAATTAATTCGAGCTCGGTACCTTTAAGACCAATGACTTACAAGGCAGCTGTAGATCTTAGCCACT
TTTTAAAAGAAAAGGGGGGACTGGAAGGGCTAATTCACTCCCAACGAAGACAAGATCTGCTTTTTGCTTG
TACTGGGTCTCTCTGGTTAGACCAGATCTGAGCCTGGGAGCTCTCTGGCTAACTAGGGAACCCACTGCTT
AAGCCTCAATAAAGCTTGCCTTGAGTGCTTCAAGTAGTGTGTGCCCGTCTGTTGTGTGACTCTGGTAACT
AGAGATCCCTCAGACCCTTTTAGTCAGTGTGGAAAATCTCTAGCAGCATCTAGAATTAATTCCGTGTATT
CTATAGTGTCACCTAAATCGTATGTGTATGATACATAAGGTTATGTATTAATTGTAGCCGCGTTCTAACG
ACAATATGTACAAGCCTAATTGTGTAGCATCTGGCTTACTGAAGCAGACCCTATCATCTCTCTCGTAAAC
TGCCGTCAGAGTCGGTTTGGTTGGACGAACCTTCTGAGTTTCTGGTAACGCCGTCCCGCACCCGGAAATG
GTCAGCGAACCAATCAGCAGGGTCATCGCTAGCCAGATCCTCTACGCCGGACGCATCGTGGCCGGCATCA
CCGGCGCCACAGGTGCGGTTGCTGGCGCCTATATCGCCGACATCACCGATGGGGAAGATCGGGCTCGCCA
CTTCGGGCTCATGAGCGCTTGTTTCGGCGTGGGTATGGTGGCAGGCCCCGTGGCCGGGGGACTGTTGGGC
GCCATCTCCTTGCATGCACCATTCCTTGCGGCGGCGGTGCTCAACGGCCTCAACCTACTACTGGGCTGCT
TCCTAATGCAGGAGTCGCATAAGGGAGAGCGTCGAATGGTGCACTCTCAGTACAATCTGCTCTGATGCCG
CATAGTTAAGCCAGCCCCGACACCCGCCAACACCCGCTGACGCGCCCTGACGGGCTTGTCTGCTCCCGGC
ATCCGCTTACAGACAAGCTGTGACCGTCTCCGGGAGCTGCATGTGTCAGAGGTTTTCACCGTCATCACCG
AAACGCGCGAGACGAAAGGGCCTCGTGATACGCCTATTTTTATAGGTTAATGTCATGATAATAATGGTTT
CTTAGACGTCAGGTGGCACTTTTCGGGGAAATGTGCGCGGAACCCCTATTTGTTTATTTTTCTAAATACA
TTCAAATATGTATCCGCTCATGAGACAATAACCCTGATAAATGCTTCAATAATATTGAAAAAGGAAGAGT
ATGAGTATTCAACATTTCCGTGTCGCCCTTATTCCCTTTTTTGCGGCATTTTGCCTTCCTGTTTTTGCTC
ACCCAGAAACGCTGGTGAAAGTAAAAGATGCTGAAGATCAGTTGGGTGCACGAGTGGGTTACATCGAACT
GGATCTCAACAGCGGTAAGATCCTTGAGAGTTTTCGCCCCGAAGAACGTTTTCCAATGATGAGCACTTTT
AAAGTTCTGCTATGTGGCGCGGTATTATCCCGTATTGACGCCGGGCAAGAGCAACTCGGTCGCCGCATAC
ACTATTCTCAGAATGACTTGGTTGAGTACTCACCAGTCACAGAAAAGCATCTTACGGATGGCATGACAGT
AAGAGAATTATGCAGTGCTGCCATAACCATGAGTGATAACACTGCGGCCAACTTACTTCTGACAACGATC
GGAGGACCGAAGGAGCTAACCGCTTTTTTGCACAACATGGGGGATCATGTAACTCGCCTTGATCGTTGGG
AACCGGAGCTGAATGAAGCCATACCAAACGACGAGCGTGACACCACGATGCCTGTAGCAATGGCAACAAC
GTTGCGCAAACTATTAACTGGCGAACTACTTACTCTAGCTTCCCGGCAACAATTAATAGACTGGATGGAG
GCGGATAAAGTTGCAGGAACACTTCTGCGCTCGGCCCTTCCGGCTGGCTGGTTTATTGCTGATAAATCTG
GAGCCGGTGAGCGTGGGTCTCGCGGTATCATTGCAGCACTGGGGCCAGATGGTAAGCCCTCCCGTATCGT
AGTTATCTACACGACGGGGAGTCAGGCAACTATGGATGAACGAAATAGACAGATCGCTGAGATAGGTGCC
TCACTGATTAAGCATTGGTAACTGTCAGACCAAGTTTACTCATATATACTTTAGATTGATTTAAAACTTC
ATTTTTAATTTAAAAGGATCTAGGTGAAGATCCTTTTTGATAATCTCATGACCAAAATCCCTTAACGTGA
GTTTTCGTTCCACTGAGCGTCAGACCCCGTAGAAAAGATCAAAGGATCTTCTTGAGATCCTTTTTTTCTG
CGCGTAATCTGCTGCTTGCAAACAAAAAAACCACCGCTACCAGCGGTGGTTTGTTTGCCGGATCAAGAGC
TACCAACTCTTTTTCCGAAGGTAACTGGCTTCAGCAGAGCGCAGATACCAAATACTGTTCTTCTAGTGTA
GCCGTAGTTAGGCCACCACTTCAAGAACTCTGTAGCACCGCCTACATACCTCGCTCTGCTAATCCTGTTA
CCAGTGGCTGCTGCCAGTGGCGATAAGTCGTGTCTTACCGGGTTGGACTCAAGACGATAGTTACCGGATA
AGGCGCAGCGGTCGGGCTGAACGGGGGGTTCGTGCACACAGCCCAGCTTGGAGCGAACGACCTACACCGA
ACTGAGATACCTACAGCGTGAGCTATGAGAAAGCGCCACGCTTCCCGAAGGGAGAAAGGCGGACAGGTAT
CCGGTAAGCGGCAGGGTCGGAACAGGAGAGCGCACGAGGGAGCTTCCAGGGGGAAACGCCTGGTATCTTT
ATAGTCCTGTCGGGTTTCGCCACCTCTGACTTGAGCGTCGATTTTTGTGATGCTCGTCAGGGGGGCGGAG
CCTATGGAAAAACGCCAGCAACGCGGCCTTTTTACGGTTCCTGGCCTTTTGCTGGCCTTTTGCTCACATG
TTCTTTCCTGCGTTATCCCCTGATTCTGTGGATAACCGTATTACCGCCTTTGAGTGAGCTGATACCGCTC
GCCGCAGCCGAACGACCGAGCGCAGCGAGTCAGTGAGCGAGGAAGCGGAAGAGCGCCCAATACGCAAACC
GCCTCTCCCCGCGCGTTGGCCGATTCATTAATGCAGCTGTGGAATGTGTGTCAGTTAGGGTGTGGAAAGT
CCCCAGGCTCCCCAGCAGGCAGAAGTATGCAAAGCATGCATCTCAATTAGTCAGCAACCAGGTGTGGAAA
GTCCCCAGGCTCCCCAGCAGGCAGAAGTATGCAAAGCATGCATCTCAATTAGTCAGCAACCATAGTCCCG
CCCCTAACTCCGCCCATCCCGCCCCTAACTCCGCCCAGTTCCGCCCATTCTCCGCCCCATGGCTGACTAA
TTTTTTTTATTTATGCAGAGGCCGAGGCCGCCTCGGCCTCTGAGCTATTCCAGAAGTAGTGAGGAGGCTT
TTTTGGAGGCCTAGGCTTTTGCAAAAAGCTTGGACACAAGACAGGCTTGCGAGATATGTTTGAGAATACC
ACTTTATCCCGCGTCAGGGAGAGGCAGTGCGTAAAAAGACGCGGACTCATGTGAAATACTGGTTTTTAGT
GCGCCAGATCTCTATAATCTCGCGCAACCTATTTTCCCCTCGAACACTTTTTAAGCCGTAGATAAACAGG
CTGGGACACTTCACATGAGCGAAAAATACATCGTCACCTGGGACATGTTGCAGATCCATGCACGTAAACT
CGCAAGCCGACTGATGCCTTCTGAACAATGGAAAGGCATTATTGCCGTAAGCCGTGGCGGTCTGTACCGG
GTGCGTTACTGGCGCGTGAACTGGGTATTCGTCATGTCGATACCGTTTGTATTTCCAGCTACGATCACGA
CAACCAGCGCGAGCTTAAAGTGCTGAAACGCGCAGAAGGCGATGGCGAAGGCTTCATCGTTATTGATGAC
CTGGTGGATACCGGTGGTACTGCGGTTGCGATTCGTGAAATGTATCCAAAAGCGCACTTTGTCACCATCT
TCGCAAAACCGGCTGGTCGTCCGCTGGTTGATGACTATGTTGTTGATATCCCGCAAGATACCTGGATTGA
ACAGCCGTGGGATATGGGCGTCGTATTCGTCCCGCCAATCTCCGGTCGCTAATCTTTTCAACGCCTGGCA
CTGCCGGGCGTTGTTCTTTTTAACTTCAGGCGGGTTACAATAGTTTCCAGTAAGTATTCTGGAGGCTGCA
TCCATGACACAGGCAAACCTGAGCGAAACCCTGTTCAAACCCCGCTTTAAACATCCTGAAACCTCGACGC
TAGTCCGCCGCTTTAATCACGGCGCACAACCGCCTGTGCAGTCGGCCCTTGATGGTAAAACCATCCCTCA
CTGGTATCGCATGATTAACCGTCTGATGTGGATCTGGCGCGGCATTGACCCACGCGAAATCCTCGACGTC
CAGGCACGTATTGTGATGAGCGATGCCGAACGTACCGACGATGATTTATACGATACGGTGATTGGCTACC
GTGGCGGCAACTGGATTTATGAGTGGGCCCCGGATCTTTGTGAAGGAACCTTACTTCTGTGGTGTGACAT
AATTGGACAAACTACCTACAGAGATTTAAAGCTCTAAGGTAAATATAAAATTTTTAAGTGTATAATGTGT
TAAACTACTGATTCTAATTGTTTGTGTATTTTAGATTCCAACCTATGGAACTGATGAATGGGAGCAGTGG
TGGAATGCCTTTAATGAGGAAAACCTGTTTTGCTCAGAAGAAATGCCATCTAGTGATGATGAGGCTACTG
CTGACTCTCAACATTCTACTCCTCCAAAAAAGAAGAGAAAGGTAGAAGACCCCAAGGACTTTCCTTCAGA
ATTGCTAAGTTTTTTGAGTCATGCTGTGTTTAGTAATAGAACTCTTGCTTGCTTTGCTATTTACACCACA
AAGGAAAAAGCTGCACTGCTATACAAGAAAATTATGGAAAAATATTCTGTAACCTTTATAAGTAGGCATA
ACAGTTATAATCATAACATACTGTTTTTTCTTACTCCACACAGGCATAGAGTGTCTGCTATTAATAACTA
TGCTCAAAAATTGTGTACCTTTAGCTTTTTAATTTGTAAAGGGGTTAATAAGGAATATTTGATGTATAGT
GCCTTGACTAGAGATCATAATCAGCCATACCACATTTGTAGAGGTTTTACTTGCTTTAAAAAACCTCCCA
CACCTCCCCCTGAACCTGAAACATAAAATGAATGCAATTGTTGTTGTTAACTTGTTTATTGCAGCTTATA
ATGGTTACAAATAAAGCAATAGCATCACAAATTTCACAAATAAAGCATTTTTTTCACTGCATTCTAGTTG
TGGTTTGTCCAAACTCATCAATGTATCTTATCATGTCTGGATCAACTGGATAACTCAAGCTAACCAAAAT
CATCCCAAACTTCCCACCCCATACCCTATTACCACTGCCAATTACCTGTGGTTTCATTTACTCTAAACCT
GTGATTCCTCTGAATTATTTTCATTTTAAAGAAATTGTATTTGTTAAATATGTACTACAAACTTAGTAGT
TGGAAGGGCTAATTCACTCCCAAAGAAGACAAGATATCCTTGATCTGTGGATCTACCACACACAAGGCTA
CTTCCCTGATTAGCAGAACTACACACCAGGGCCAGGGGTCAGATATCCACTGACCTTTGGATGGTGCTAC
AAGCTAGTACCAGTTGAGCCAGATAAGGTAGAAGAGGCCAATAAAGGAGAGAACACCAGCTTGTTACACC
CTGTGAGCCTGCATGGGATGGATGACCCGGAGAGAGAAGTGTTAGAGTGGAGGTTTGACAGCCGCCTAGC
ATTTCATCACGTGGCCCGAGAGCTGCATCCGGAGTACTTCAAGAACTGCTGATATCGAGCTTGCTACAAG
GGACTTTCCGCTGGGGACTTTCCAGGGAGGCGTGGCCTGGGCGGGACTGGGGAGTGGCGAGCCCTCAGAT
CCTGCATATAAGCAGCTGCTTTTTGCCTGTACTGGGTCTCTCTGGTTAGACCAGATCTGAGCCTGGGAGC
TCTCTGGCTAACTAGGGAACCCACTGCTTAAGCCTCAATAAAGCTTGCCTTGAGTGCTTCAAGTAGTGTG
TGCCCGTCTGTTGTGTGACTCTGGTAACTAGAGATCCCTCAGACCCTTTTAGTCAGTGTGGAAAATCTCT
AGCAGTGGCGCCCGAACAGGGACTTGAAAGCGAAAGGGAAACCAGAGGAGCTCTCTCGACGCAGGACTCG
GCTTGCTGAAGCGCGCACGGCAAGAGGCGAGGGGCGGCGACTGGTGAGTACGCCAAAAATTTTGACTAGC
GGAGGCTAGAAGGAGAGAGATGGGTGCGAGAGCGTCAGTATTAAGCGGGGGAGAATTAGATCGCGATGGG
AAAAAATTCGGTTAAGGCCAGGGGGAAAGAAAAAATATAAATTAAAACATATAGTATGGGCAAGCAGGGA
GCTAGAACGATTCGCAGTTAATCCTGGCCTGTTAGAAACATCAGAAGGCTGTAGACAAATACTGGGACAG
CTACAACCATCCCTTCAGACAGGATCAGAAGAACTTAGATCATTATATAATACAGTAGCAACCCTCTATT
GTGTGCATCAAAGGATAGAGATAAAAGACACCAAGGAAGCTTTAGACAAGATAGAGGAAGAGCAAAACAA
AAGTAAGACCACCGCACAGCAAGCGGCCGGCCGCTGATCTTCAGACCTGGAGGAGGAGATATGAGGGACA
ATTGGAGAAGTGAATTATATAAATATAAAGTAGTAAAAATTGAACCATTAGGAGTAGCACCCACCAAGGC
AAAGAGAAGAGTGGTGCAGAGAGAAAAAAGAGCAGTGGGAATAGGAGCTTTGTTCCTTGGGTTCTTGGGA
GCAGCAGGAAGCACTATGGGCGCAGCGTCAATGACGCTGACGGTACAGGCCAGACAATTATTGTCTGGTA
TAGTGCAGCAGCAGAACAATTTGCTGAGGGCTATTGAGGCGCAACAGCATCTGTTGCAACTCACAGTCTG
GGGCATCAAGCAGCTCCAGGCAAGAATCCTGGCTGTGGAAAGATACCTAAAGGATCAACAGCTCCTGGGG
ATTTGGGGTTGCTCTGGAAAACTCATTTGCACCACTGCTGTGCCTTGGAATGCTAGTTGGAGTAATAAAT
CTCTGGAACAGATTTGGAATCACACGACCTGGATGGAGTGGGACAGAGAAATTAACAATTACACAAGCTT
AATACACTCCTTAATTGAAGAATCGCAAAACCAGCAAGAAAAGAATGAACAAGAATTATTGGAATTAGAT
AAATGGGCAAGTTTGTGGAATTGGTTTAACATAACAAATTGGCTGTGGTATATAAAATTATTCATAATGA
TAGTAGGAGGCTTGGTAGGTTTAAGAATAGTTTTTGCTGTACTTTCTATAGTGAATAGAGTTAGGCAGGG
ATATTCACCATTATCGTTTCAGACCCACCTCCCAACCCCGAGGGGACCCGACAGGCCCGAAGGAATAGAA
GAAGAAGGTGGAGAGAGAGACAGAGACAGATCCATTCGATTAGTGAACGGATCTCGACGGTATCGCCAAA
TGGCAGTATTCATCCACAATTTTAAAAGAAAAGGGGGGATTGGGGGGTACAGTGCAGGGGAAAGAATAGT
AGACATAATAGCAACAGACATACAAACTAAAGAATTACAAAAACAAATTACAAAAATTCAAAATTTTCGG
GTTTATTACAGGGACAGCAGAGATCCAGTTTGGATCGATAAGCTTGATATCGAATTCCTGCAGCCCCGAT
AAAATAAAAGATTTTATTTAGTCTCCAGAAAAAGGGGGGAATGAAAGACCCCACCTGTAGGTTTGGCAAG
CTAGCTGCA
Features (pLannotate 1.2.2; 37 found; start..end, strand, type, name):
      1..408     +  promoter       SFFV promoter: spleen focus-forming virus long terminal repeat (LTR) promoter
    483..833     +  CDS            HOXD13 (fragment): HXD13_HUMAN - Also known as HOX4I. Experimental evidence at protein level: Swiss-Prot protein existence level 1. Sequence-specific transcription factor that binds gene promoters and activates their transcription (PubMed:24789103). Part of a developmental regulatory system that provides cells with specific positional identities on the anterior-posterior axis (By similarity). From Homo sapiens (Human).
    849..1556    +  CDS            mCherry: mCherry is a basic (constitutively fluorescent) red fluorescent protein published in 2004, derived from Discosoma sp.. It is reported to be a very rapidly-maturing monomer with low acid sensitivity.
   1569..3062    +  CDS            CRY2PHR: N-terminal photolyase homology region of Arabidopsis thaliana cryptochrome 2 binds to CIB1 upon exposure to blue light (Kennedy et al., 2010)
   3159..3179    +  CDS            SV40 NLS: nuclear localization signal of SV40 (simian virus 40) large T antigen
   3195..3225    +  misc_feature   MCS (fragment): pUC18/19 multiple cloning site
   3226..3244    +  misc_feature   MCS (fragment): pBluescript multiple cloning site
   3244..3832    +  misc_feature   WPRE: woodchuck hepatitis virus posttranscriptional regulatory element
   3833..3855    +  misc_feature   MCS (fragment): pBluescript multiple cloning site
   3872..3940    +  CDS            nef (fragment): NEF_HV1Z2 - Experimental evidence at protein level: Swiss-Prot protein existence level 1. Extracellular Nef protein targets CD4(+) T-lymphocytes for apoptosis by interacting with CXCR4 surface receptors. From Human immunodeficiency virus type 1 group M subtype D (isolate Z2/CDC-Z34) (HIV-1).
   3942..4175    +  LTR            3' LTR (ΔU3): self-inactivating 3' long terminal repeat (LTR) from HIV-1
   4200..4218    -  promoter       SP6 promoter: promoter for bacteriophage SP6 RNA polymerase
   4446..4725    +  CDS            TcR (fragment): tetracycline efflux protein; tet; confers resistance to tetracycline
   4726..4774    -  misc_feature   bom (fragment): basis of mobility region from pBR322
   4876..4911    -  CDS            rop (fragment): Rop protein, which maintains plasmids at low copy number; rop
   5006..5110    +  promoter       AmpR promoter: bla
   5111..5971    +  CDS            AmpR: β-lactamase; bla; confers resistance to ampicillin, carbenicillin, and related antibiotics
   6142..6730    +  rep_origin     ori: high-copy-number ColE1/pMB1/pBR322/pUC origin of replication
   6913..6969    +  CDS            lacI (fragment): lac repressor; lacI; The lac repressor binds to the lac operator to inhibit transcription in E. coli. This inhibition can be relieved by adding lactose or isopropyl-β-D-thiogalactopyranoside (IPTG).
   6976..7305    +  promoter       SV40 promoter: SV40 enhancer and early promoter
   7505..7624    +  CDS            gpt (fragment): XGPT_ECOLI - Also known as gpp, gxu. Experimental evidence at protein level: Swiss-Prot protein existence level 1. Purine salvage pathway enzyme that catalyzes the transfer of the ribosyl-5-phosphate group from 5-phospho-alpha-D-ribose 1- diphosphate (PRPP) to the N9 position of the 6-oxopurines guanine and xanthine to form the corresponding ribonucleotides GMP (guanosine 5'- monophosphate) and XMP (xanthosine 5'-monophosphate), with the release of PPi. To a lesser extent, also acts on hypoxanthine (PubMed:9100006, PubMed:3886014). Does not ribophosphorylate adenine (PubMed:3886014). From Esch
   7624..7959    +  CDS            gpt (fragment): XGPT_ECOLI - Also known as gpp, gxu. Experimental evidence at protein level: Swiss-Prot protein existence level 1. Purine salvage pathway enzyme that catalyzes the transfer of the ribosyl-5-phosphate group from 5-phospho-alpha-D-ribose 1- diphosphate (PRPP) to the N9 position of the 6-oxopurines guanine and xanthine to form the corresponding ribonucleotides GMP (guanosine 5'- monophosphate) and XMP (xanthosine 5'-monophosphate), with the release of PPi. To a lesser extent, also acts on hypoxanthine (PubMed:9100006, PubMed:3886014). Does not ribophosphorylate adenine (PubMed:3886014). From Esch
   8054..8359    +  CDS            frsA (fragment): FRSA_ECOLI - Also known as yafA. Experimental evidence at protein level: Swiss-Prot protein existence level 1. Catalyzes the hydrolysis of esters (PubMed:15808744). Displays esterase activity toward pNP-butyrate (PubMed:15808744). May stimulate mixed-acid fermentation by acting as a fermentation/respiration switch that down-regulates respiration and up- regulates fermentation rates (PubMed:15169777). From Escherichia coli (strain K12).
   8363..8437    +  CDS            small t antigen (fragment): SV40 (simian virus 40) small t antigen
   8439..8504    +  intron         small t intron: SV40 (simian virus 40) small t antigen intron
   8634..8654    +  CDS            SV40 NLS: nuclear localization signal of SV40 (simian virus 40) large T antigen
   8973..9056    +  CDS            large T antigen (fragment): large T antigen from SV40 (simian virus 40)
   9079..9213    +  polyA_signal   SV40 poly(A) signal: SV40 polyadenylation signal
   9380..9709    +  CDS            nef (fragment): NEF_HV1BR - Experimental evidence at protein level: Swiss-Prot protein existence level 1. Extracellular Nef protein targets CD4(+) T-lymphocytes for apoptosis by interacting with CXCR4 surface receptors (PubMed:14990729). From Human immunodeficiency virus type 1 group M subtype B (isolate BRU/LAI) (HIV-1).
   9757..10014   +  LTR            5' LTR (truncated): truncated 5' long terminal repeat (LTR) from HIV-1
  10061..10186   +  misc_feature   HIV-1 Ψ: packaging signal of human immunodeficiency virus type 1
  10170..10508   +  CDS            HIV-1 gag (fragment): gag protein from human immunodeficiency virus 1; gag
  10683..10916   +  misc_feature   RRE: The Rev response element (RRE) of HIV-1 allows for Rev-dependent mRNA export from the nucleus to the cytoplasm.
  11293..11393   +  CDS            Rev (fragment): human immunodeficiency virus 1 (HIV-1) Rev protein; rev; enhances nuclear export of unspliced and incompletely spliced viral mRNAs
  11430..11547   +  misc_feature   cPPT/CTS: central polypurine tract and central termination sequence of HIV-1
  11584..11616   -  misc_feature   MCS (fragment): pBluescript multiple cloning site
  11660..11696   +  LTR            3' LTR (ΔU3) (fragment): self-inactivating 3' long terminal repeat (LTR) from Moloney murine leukemia virus
