[The description below was written by a language model from this plasmid's Addgene catalogue record and pLannotate feature annotations shown in this document.]
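Description:
pHR-HOXD13(-7A)-IDR-mCherry-CRY2-NLS is an 11.7 kb mammalian expression plasmid built on the pHR backbone, which the feature table shows to be an HIV-1-derived, self-inactivating lentiviral transfer vector. The transfer region carries a truncated 5' LTR, the Ψ packaging signal with a gag fragment, the Rev response element, the cPPT/CTS and a ΔU3 3' LTR, so the cassette could be packaged into lentiviral particles as well as transfected directly, although the catalogue lists it only as mammalian expression. In bacteria it is maintained through a high-copy ColE1/pUC-type origin and selected with ampicillin via β-lactamase. The backbone also holds remnants of older vector sequences, including an SV40 promoter followed by gpt fragments, SV40 small t intron and poly(A) sequences, and partial tetracycline resistance, rop and lacI fragments. These appear to be vestigial rather than functional parts of the design.

The payload is a single fusion open reading frame driven by the SFFV promoter and followed by WPRE, which enhances transcript expression. It encodes a fragment of human HOXD13 corresponding to its intrinsically disordered region, recorded as having the alanine repeat deleted (the -7A variant), fused to mCherry, then to the photolyase homology region of Arabidopsis cryptochrome 2 (CRY2PHR), and ending with an SV40 nuclear localization signal. CRY2PHR responds to blue light, so this arrangement forms an optogenetic "opto-IDR" reporter. mCherry allows the fusion to be visualised, while the NLS confines it to the nucleus. The associated work concerns transcriptional condensates in repeat expansion disease, which suggests the construct is used to examine how alanine repeat length affects the light-induced behaviour of the HOXD13 IDR.
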