Addgene plasmid #145271: pHR-HOXD13(-7A)-IDR-mCherry-CRY2-NLS
Purpose: Mammalian Expression of Nuclear Opto HOXD13(-7A) IDR with SV40 NLS
Depositing lab: Denes Hnisz. Depositing organization: Max Planck Institute for Molecular Genetics. Publication: Unblending of Transcriptional Condensates in Human Repeat Expansion Disease. Basu S, Mackowiak SD, Niskanen H, Knezevic D, Asimi V, Grosswendt S, Geertsema H, Ali S, Jerkovic I, Ewers H, Mundlos S, Meissner A, Ibrahim DM, Hnisz D. Cell. 2020 May 28;181(5):1062-1079.e30. doi: 10.1016/j.cell.2020.04.018. Epub 2020 May 7. PubMed 32386547.
Backbone
  Vector backbone: pHR
  Vector type: Mammalian Expression
Growth in bacteria
  Bacterial resistance: Ampicillin, 100 μg/mL
  Growth temperature: 37°C
  Growth strain: NEB Stable
  Copy number: High Copy
Gene/Insert
  Gene/Insert name: HOXD13(-7A)-IDR
  Species: H. sapiens (human)
  Mutation: A-repeat deleted
  Entrez Gene: HOXD13 (a.k.a. BDE, BDSD, HOX4I, SPD, SPD1)
  Cloning method: Restriction Enzyme; 5′ cloning site Unknown (unknown if destroyed)
Terms and licenses: Academic/Nonprofit Terms; Industry Terms: Not Available to Industry
How to cite: pHR-HOXD13(-7A)-IDR-mCherry-CRY2-NLS was a gift from Denes Hnisz (Addgene plasmid # 145271 ; http://n2t.net/addgene:145271 ; RRID:Addgene_145271)
